Addgene plasmid #51663: HO-hisG-URA3-hisG-poly-HO
Purpose: (Empty Backbone) yeast plasmid for integration of target sequence at HO locus, URA3 selection
Depositing lab: David Stillman. Depositing organization: University of Utah. Publication: Yeast vectors for integration at the HO locus. Voth WP, Richards JD, Shaw JM, Stillman DJ. Nucleic Acids Res. 2001 Jun 15;29(12):E59-9. 10.1093/nar/29.12.e59 PubMed 11410682.
Backbone
  Vector backbone: HO-Poly-HO
  Backbone manufacturer: Stillman Lab, Addgene plasmid # 51661
  Modifications to backbone: Plasmid HO-hisG-URA3-hisG-poly-HO was constructed by inserting the 3853 bp BamHI–BglII fragment with the hisG-URA3-hisG cassette (Alani, et al. 1997) into BamHI digested HO-poly-HO.
  Vector type: Yeast Expression ; yeast integration
  Selectable markers: URA3
Growth in bacteria
  Bacterial resistance: Ampicillin, 100 μg/mL
  Growth temperature: 37°C
  Growth strain: DH5alpha
  Copy number: Unknown
Gene/Insert
  Cloning method: Restriction Enzyme
  Sequencing primers: 5′ unknown; 3′ M13R
Terms and licenses: Academic/Nonprofit Terms; Industry Terms: Not Available to Industry
How to cite: HO-hisG-URA3-hisG-poly-HO was a gift from David Stillman (Addgene plasmid # 51663 ; http://n2t.net/addgene:51663 ; RRID:Addgene_51663)
