[The description below was written by a language model from this plasmid's Addgene catalogue record and pLannotate feature annotations shown in this document.]
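Description:
HO-hisG-URA3-hisG-poly-HO is an empty yeast integration vector designed to place a sequence of interest at the HO locus of Saccharomyces cerevisiae under URA3 selection. It derives from the HO-poly-HO backbone, into which a BamHI–BglII fragment of about 3.9 kb carrying the hisG-URA3-hisG cassette was inserted at the BamHI site. In E. coli the 8.5 kb plasmid is maintained through a high-copy ColE1/pUC-type origin and selected with ampicillin (AmpR with its bla promoter). The annotation also picks up remnants of phagemid and pBR322-type backbones: f1/M13 origin fragments, lacZα and lac regulatory fragments, a T7 promoter, and bom and rop fragments. No yeast replication origin or centromere is annotated, consistent with a plasmid that must integrate into the chromosome to be retained.

The payload region consists of URA3 with its native promoter flanked by two direct repeats of the Salmonella typhimurium hisG gene, the first preceded by a histidine operon leader, with short tet promoter and TcR fragments carried along in the cassette. A polylinker for cloning the target sequence is implied by the name and backbone, and HO homology on either side directs integration. The feature table annotates only one HO coding fragment, downstream of the second hisG repeat; the upstream unannotated region presumably holds the other homology arm, though the record does not say so. Integrants are selected by uracil prototrophy. Because URA3 is counterselectable with 5-FOA, recombination between the hisG repeats can later excise the marker, leaving the integrated insert and one hisG copy and freeing URA3 for reuse. No insert is present in this construct.
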