Features (pLannotate 1.2.2; 23 found; start..end, strand, type, name):
    926..1064    +  ncRNA          His leader: Accession: RF00514 - Histidine operon leader
   1113..2009    +  CDS            hisG: HIS1_SALTY - Experimental evidence at protein level: Swiss-Prot protein existence level 1. Catalyzes the condensation of ATP and 5-phosphoribose 1- diphosphate to form N'-(5'-phosphoribosyl)-ATP (PR-ATP). Has a crucial role in the pathway because the rate of histidine biosynthesis seems to be controlled primarily by regulation of HisG enzymatic activity (By similarity). From Salmonella typhimurium (strain LT2 / SGSC1412 / ATCC 700720).
   2170..2195    +  promoter       tet promoter (fragment): E. coli promoter for tetracycline efflux protein gene
   2200..2415    +  promoter       URA3 promoter: S. cerevisiae URA3
   2416..3219    +  CDS            URA3: orotidine-5'-phosphate decarboxylase, required for uracil biosynthesis; S. cerevisiae URA3; yeast auxotrophic marker, counterselectable with 5-fluoroorotic acid (5-FOA)
   3412..3705    +  CDS            TcR (fragment): tetracycline efflux protein; tet; confers resistance to tetracycline
   3816..4712    +  CDS            hisG: HIS1_SALTY - Experimental evidence at protein level: Swiss-Prot protein existence level 1. Catalyzes the condensation of ATP and 5-phosphoribose 1- diphosphate to form N'-(5'-phosphoribosyl)-ATP (PR-ATP). Has a crucial role in the pathway because the rate of histidine biosynthesis seems to be controlled primarily by regulation of HisG enzymatic activity (By similarity). From Salmonella typhimurium (strain LT2 / SGSC1412 / ATCC 700720).
   4901..5404    +  CDS            HO (fragment): HO_YEAST - Experimental evidence at protein level: Swiss-Prot protein existence level 1. Initiation of mating type interconversion. This protein is a site-specific endonuclease that cleaves a site in the mat locus on chromosome III. The double-strand break is followed by a unidirectional gene conversion event that replaces the information at the mat locus by information copied from either of the two homologous loci (HMR and HML) that reside at the extremity of the chromosome III. Endonuclease expression takes place in late G1 just before cells enter S phase. From Saccharomyces cerevisiae (stra
   5413..5437    +  misc_feature   MCS (fragment): pBluescript multiple cloning site
   5452..5470    -  promoter       T7 promoter: promoter for bacteriophage T7 RNA polymerase
   5473..5630    +  CDS            lacZα (fragment): LacZα fragment of β-galactosidase; lacZ fragment
   5636..5687    -  misc_feature   bom (fragment): basis of mobility region from pBR322
   5706..5862    +  rep_origin     f1 ori (fragment) (sequence partly withheld): f1 bacteriophage origin of replication; arrow indicates direction of (+) strand synthesis
   5862..6083    +  rep_origin     M13 ori (fragment) (sequence partly withheld): M13 bacteriophage origin of replication; arrow indicates direction of (+) strand synthesis
   6084..6133    -  misc_feature   bom (fragment): basis of mobility region from pBR322
   6235..6270    -  CDS            rop (fragment): Rop protein, which maintains plasmids at low copy number; rop
   6365..6469    +  promoter       AmpR promoter: bla
   6470..7330    +  CDS            AmpR: β-lactamase; bla; confers resistance to ampicillin, carbenicillin, and related antibiotics
   7501..8089    +  rep_origin     ori: high-copy-number ColE1/pMB1/pBR322/pUC origin of replication
   8272..8364    +  CDS            lacI (fragment): lac repressor; lacI; The lac repressor binds to the lac operator to inhibit transcription in E. coli. This inhibition can be relieved by adding lactose or isopropyl-β-D-thiogalactopyranoside (IPTG).
   8377..8398    +  protein_bind   CAP binding site: CAP binding activates transcription in the presence of cAMP. E. coli catabolite activator protein
   8413..8431    +  promoter       lac UV5 promoter (fragment): E. coli lac promoter with an "up" mutation
   8453..8469    +  protein_bind   lac operator: The lac repressor binds to the lac operator to inhibit transcription in E. coli. This inhibition can be relieved by adding lactose or isopropyl-β-D-thiogalactopyranoside (IPTG). lac repressor encoded by lacI
>Addgene plasmid #51663 | HO-hisG-URA3-hisG-poly-HO | depositor full sequence | sequence record 79029 | HO-hisG-URA3-hisG-poly-HO sequence 8488 bps
ATGACCATGATTACGCCACTAGTCCGAGGCCTCGAGATCCGATATCGCCGTGGCGGCCGCCAGCTGAAGC
TTAATTATCCTGGGCACGAGTGAAACAAAGCTAAAACCTTTATTTAGCATGGCCATTGAATGTAACAATT
ATATATATCGCAAGCACAAAAAATCAAGGAGAGAGAACTACCACTTTGTTCATGTGTACAATGTTCATTA
TCTCCATAAGCAAAAAAAAAAAAATAGAAAACATATGCTATAAGGTTGATATTCTCACGAGTAAGCGGCA
CTTGCTACTTATTGACATTGCAGATTTTTGGCTACAGAAATAGTATATTAGAGATTATAATTGCTAATCA
AATCAAAATATAAAATTAGTAAACCAAACCATTTATACCCTTCCTTAGTAGTTATGGATTGTTTTTTAAT
GATATTTCTGCAAACCAAAGAAAGATTGTTATCCAGATAGAATTTAGTTTTGATATTCATTTTTTTGTTG
AAGATTGAACGCCATATCTGGGCCTCATAATTCAAAAGACGGTGCCATTATCGGTAGCGTTTCGCATTGT
ACTGGATTTCAGAAATTTCACAGTTGATGAATCGAAAAGAATGGTCTCATTGCAACACGTAAGGTTAAGA
TGTCCCTTTTTACCATTATAGGCAATAAATGAATCATAAAACGACCGTATACTGGTGAAATAGTAGGGAG
AACGAGTACCTGTAGTAAAAAGTATAAATCATAGTTAATCGGGCAATGTCCCTCGATCAAGGAGTATTGT
GTCATGTTCGAGACAAACGCCAACATTTTTGTTTCTTTTGGACAAATGTTGTTTGCATTTATGATCCGTT
ATATTTTGATCTAATGTAGAGTTGCACGTAGTTCTTACTGGCAAAGAAATCGATGCATACCAAAAAAGAA
TAAAGGTGATATTTGATCTTTACCGTTTAGTTCCAACGTAAAATTGTGCCTTTGGACTTAAAATGGCGTC
GTACGCTGCAGGTCGACGGATCTTCCAGTGGTGCATGAACGCATGAGAAAGCCCCCGGAAGATCATCTTC
CGGGGGCTTTTTTTTTGGCGCGCGATACAGACCGGTTCAGACAGGATAAAGAGGAACGCAGAATGTTAGA
CAACACCCGCTTACGCATAGCTATTCAGAAATCAGGCCGTTTAAGCGATGATTCACGAGAATTGCTGGCC
CGCTGCGGCATAAAAATTAATTTACACACTCAGCGCCTGATTGCGATGGCGGAAAACATGCCGATTGATA
TCCTGCGCGTGCGTGATGATGACATTCCGGGTCTGGTAATGGATGGCGTGGTCGATCTCGGTATTATCGG
CGAAAACGTGCTGGAAGAAGAGCTACTCAACCGCCGCGCACAGGGCGAAGATCCACGCTATTTAACCCTG
CGCCGTCTTGACTTCGGCGGCTGCCGTTTATCGCTGGCAACACCGGTTGACGAAGCCTGGGACGGCCCGG
CCGCGCTGGACGGTAAACGTATCGCTACCTCATATCCGCACCTCCTCAAACGCTACCTCGACCAGAAAGG
CGTCTCTTTTAAATCGTGTCTGTTAAATGGTTCTGTCGAAGTCGCGCCGCGCGCGGGGCTGGCCGACGCT
ATCTGCGATTTGGTCTCTACCGGCGCGACGCTTGAAGCTAACGGCCTGCGTGAAGTCGAAGTTATCTACC
GCTCTAAAGCCTGTCTGATTCAGCGCGACGGTGAGATGGCACAGAGCAAGCAAGAGCTGATCGATAAATT
GCTGACCCGTATTCAGGGCGTGATTCAGGCGCGCGAATCGAAATACATCATGATGCACGCGCCAAGTGAA
CGCCTGGAAGAGGTTATCGCCCTGCTGCCAGGCGCCGAAAGGCCGACAATTCTGCCGCTGGCAGGCGAGC
AACAGCGCGTGGCGATGCACATGGTCAGCAGCGAAACGTTGTTCTGGGAAACCATGGAGAAACTGAAAGC
GCTTGGCGCCAGCTCGATTCTGGTACTGCCGATCGAGAAGATGATGGAGTGATCTGACGCCTGATGGCGC
TGCGCTTATCAGGCCTACGTAATGCGTTGATATTTTGGGTTCTGTAGGCCGGATAAGGCGGAACCCTGTG
ATGGAGTAAAGACCATGAGCTTCAATACCCTGATTGACTGGAACAGCGGATCTGAATTAATTCTCATGTT
TGACAGCTTATCATCGATAAGCTTTTCAATTCAATTCATCATTTTTTTTTTATTCTTTTTTTTGATTTCG
GTTTCCTTGAAATTTTTTTGATTCGGTAATCTCCGAACAGAAGGAAGAACGAAGGAAGGAGCACAGACTT
AGATTGGTATATATACGCATATGTAGTGTTGAAGAAACATGAAATTGCCCAGTATTCTTAACCCAACTGC
ACAGAACAAAAACCTGCAGGAAACGAAGATAAATCATGTCGAAAGCTACATATAAGGAACGTGCTGCTAC
TCATCCTAGTCCTGTTGCTGCCAAGCTATTTAATATCATGCACGAAAAGCAAACAAACTTGTGTGCTTCA
TTGGATGTTCGTACCACCAAGGAATTACTGGAGTTAGTTGAAGCATTAGGTCCCAAAATTTGTTTACTAA
AAACACATGTGGATATCTTGACTGATTTTTCCATGGAGGGCACAGTTAAGCCGCTAAAGGCATTATCCGC
CAAGTACAATTTTTTACTCTTCGAAGACAGAAAATTTGCTGACATTGGTAATACAGTCAAATTGCAGTAC
TCTGCGGGTGTATACAGAATAGCAGAATGGGCAGACATTACGAATGCACACGGTGTGGTGGGCCCAGGTA
TTGTTAGCGGTTTGAAGCAGGCGGCAGAAGAAGTAACAAAGGAACCTAGAGGCCTTTTGATGTTAGCAGA
ATTGTCATGCAAGGGCTCCCTATCTACTGGAGAATATACTAAGGGTACTGTTGACATTGCGAAGAGCGAC
AAAGATTTTGTTATCGGCTTTATTGCTCAAAGAGACATGGGTGGAAGAGATGAAGGTTACGATTGGTTGA
TTATGACACCCGGTGTGGGTTTAGATGACAAGGGAGACGCATTGGGTCAACAGTATAGAACCGTGGATGA
TGTGGTCTCTACAGGATCTGACATTATTATTGTTGGAAGAGGACTATTTGCAAAGGGAAGGGATGCTAAG
GTAGAGGGTGAACGTTACAGAAAAGCAGGCTGGGAAGCATATTTGAGAAGATGCGGCCAGCAAAACTAAA
AAACTGTATTATAAGTAAATGCATGTATACTAAACTCACAAATTAGAGCTTCAATTTAATTATATCAGTT
ATTACCCGGGAATCTCGGTCGTAATGATTTTTATAATGACGAAAAAAAAAAAATTGGAAAGAAAAAGCTT
TAATGCGGTAGTTTATCACAGTTAAATTGCTAACGCAGTCAGGCACCGTGTATGAAATCTAACAATGCGC
TCATCGTCATCCTCGGCACCGTCACCCTGGATGCTGTAGGCATAGGCTTGGTTATGCCGGTACTGCCGGG
CCTCTTGCGGGATATCGTCCATTCCGACAGCATCGCCAGTCACTATGGCGTGCTGCTAGCGCTATATGCG
TTGATGCAATTTCTATGCGCACCCGTTCTCGGAGCACTGTCCGACCGCTTTGGCCGCCGCCCAGTCCTGC
TCGCTTCGCTACTTGGAGCCACTATCGACTACGCGATCATGGCGACCACACCCGTCCTGTGGATCTTCCA
GTGGTGCATGAACGCATGAGAAAGCCCCCGGAAGATCATCTTCCGGGGGCTTTTTTTTTGGCGCGCGATA
CAGACCGGTTCAGACAGGATAAAGAGGAACGCAGAATGTTAGACAACACCCGCTTACGCATAGCTATTCA
GAAATCAGGCCGTTTAAGCGATGATTCACGAGAATTGCTGGCCCGCTGCGGCATAAAAATTAATTTACAC
ACTCAGCGCCTGATTGCGATGGCGGAAAACATGCCGATTGATATCCTGCGCGTGCGTGATGATGACATTC
CGGGTCTGGTAATGGATGGCGTGGTCGATCTCGGTATTATCGGCGAAAACGTGCTGGAAGAAGAGCTACT
CAACCGCCGCGCACAGGGCGAAGATCCACGCTATTTAACCCTGCGCCGTCTTGACTTCGGCGGCTGCCGT
TTATCGCTGGCAACACCGGTTGACGAAGCCTGGGACGGCCCGGCCGCGCTGGACGGTAAACGTATCGCTA
CCTCATATCCGCACCTCCTCAAACGCTACCTCGACCAGAAAGGCGTCTCTTTTAAATCGTGTCTGTTAAA
TGGTTCTGTCGAAGTCGCGCCGCGCGCGGGGCTGGCCGACGCTATCTGCGATTTGGTCTCTACCGGCGCG
ACGCTTGAAGCTAACGGCCTGCGTGAAGTCGAAGTTATCTACCGCTCTAAAGCCTGTCTGATTCAGCGCG
ACGGTGAGATGGCACAGAGCAAGCAAGAGCTGATCGATAAATTGCTGACCCGTATTCAGGGCGTGATTCA
GGCGCGCGAATCGAAATACATCATGATGCACGCGCCAAGTGAACGCCTGGAAGAGGTTATCGCCCTGCTG
CCAGGCGCCGAAAGGCCGACAATTCTGCCGCTGGCAGGCGAGCAACAGCGCGTGGCGATGCACATGGTCA
GCAGCGAAACGTTGTTCTGGGAAACCATGGAGAAACTGAAAGCGCTTGGCGCCAGCTCGATTCTGGTACT
GCCGATCGAGAAGATGATGGAGTGATCTGACGCCTGATGGCGCTGCGCTTATCAGGCCTACGTAATGCGT
TGATATTTTGGGTTCTGTAGGCCGGATAAGGCGGAACCCTGTGATGGAGTAAAGACCATGAGCTTCAATA
CCCTGATTGACTGGAACAGCGGATCCCCGGGGTTAATTAAGGCGCGCCAGATCTGTTTAAACGAGCTCGA
ATTCCTGGGGGAACAACTTCACAGAATGTTTTGTCATATTGTCGAAGTGGTCACAAAACAAGAGAAGTTC
CGCCAATTATAAAAAGGGAACCCGTATATTTCAGCTTCACGGATGATTTCCAGGGTGAGAGTACTGTATA
TGGGCTTACGATAGAAGGCCATAAAAATTTCTTGCTTGGCAACAAAATAGAAGTGAAATCATGTCGAGGC
TGCTGTGTGGGAGAACAGCTTAAAATATCACAAAAAAAGAATCTAAAACACTGTGTTGCTTGTCCCAGAA
AGGGAATCAAGTATTTTTATAAAGATTGGAGTGGTAAAAATCGAGTATGTGCTAGATGCTATGGAAGATA
CAAATTCAGCGGTCATCACTGTATAAATTGCAAGTATGTACCAGAAGCACGTGAAGTGAAAAAGGCAAAA
GACAAAGGCGAAAAATTGGGCATTACGCCCGAAGGTTTGCCAGTTAAAGGACCAGAGTGTATAAAATGTG
GCGGAATCTTACAGTGGCCTATGCGGCCGCTCTAGAACTAGTGGATCGATCCCCAATTCGCCCTATAGTG
AGTCGTATTACAATTCACTGGCCGTCGTTTTACAACGTCGTGACTGGGAAAACCCTGGCGTTACCCAACT
TAATCGCCTTGCAGCACATCCCCCTTTCGCCAGCTGGCGTAATAGCGAAGAGGCCCGCACCGATCGCCCT
TCCCAACAGTTGCGCAGCCTGAATGGCGAATGGCGCCTGATGCGGTATTTTCTCCTTACGCATCTGTGCG
GTATTTCACACCGCATA
[142 nt withheld, positions 5688-5829]
C
[63 nt withheld, positions 5831-5893]
CCTTTGACGTTGGAGTCCACGTTCTTT
[37 nt withheld, positions 5921-5957]
ACCCTATCTCGGGCTATTCTTTTGATTTATAAGGGATTTTGCCGATTTCGGCCTATTGGTTAAAAAATGA
GCTGATTTAACAAAAATTTAACGCGAATTTTAACAAAATATTAACGTTTACAATTTTATGGTGCACTCTC
AGTACAATCTGCTCTGATGCCGCATAGTTAAGCCAGCCCCGACACCCGCCAACACCCGCTGACGCGCCCT
GACGGGCTTGTCTGCTCCCGGCATCCGCTTACAGACAAGCTGTGACCGTCTCCGGGAGCTGCATGTGTCA
GAGGTTTTCACCGTCATCACCGAAACGCGCGAGACGAAAGGGCCTCGTGATACGCCTATTTTTATAGGTT
AATGTCATGATAATAATGGTTTCTTAGACGTCAGGTGGCACTTTTCGGGGAAATGTGCGCGGAACCCCTA
TTTGTTTATTTTTCTAAATACATTCAAATATGTATCCGCTCATGAGACAATAACCCTGATAAATGCTTCA
ATAATATTGAAAAAGGAAGAGTATGAGTATTCAACATTTCCGTGTCGCCCTTATTCCCTTTTTTGCGGCA
TTTTGCCTTCCTGTTTTTGCTCACCCAGAAACGCTGGTGAAAGTAAAAGATGCTGAAGATCAGTTGGGTG
CACGAGTGGGTTACATCGAACTGGATCTCAACAGCGGTAAGATCCTTGAGAGTTTTCGCCCCGAAGAACG
TTTTCCAATGATGAGCACTTTTAAAGTTCTGCTATGTGGCGCGGTATTATCCCGTATTGACGCCGGGCAA
GAGCAACTCGGTCGCCGCATACACTATTCTCAGAATGACTTGGTTGAGTACTCACCAGTCACAGAAAAGC
ATCTTACGGATGGCATGACAGTAAGAGAATTATGCAGTGCTGCCATAACCATGAGTGATAACACTGCGGC
CAACTTACTTCTGACAACGATCGGAGGACCGAAGGAGCTAACCGCTTTTTTGCACAACATGGGGGATCAT
GTAACTCGCCTTGATCGTTGGGAACCGGAGCTGAATGAAGCCATACCAAACGACGAGCGTGACACCACGA
TGCCTGTAGCAATGGCAACAACGTTGCGCAAACTATTAACTGGCGAACTACTTACTCTAGCTTCCCGGCA
ACAATTAATAGACTGGATGGAGGCGGATAAAGTTGCAGGACCACTTCTGCGCTCGGCCCTTCCGGCTGGC
TGGTTTATTGCTGATAAATCTGGAGCCGGTGAGCGTGGGTCTCGCGGTATCATTGCAGCACTGGGGCCAG
ATGGTAAGCCCTCCCGTATCGTAGTTATCTACACGACGGGGAGTCAGGCAACTATGGATGAACGAAATAG
ACAGATCGCTGAGATAGGTGCCTCACTGATTAAGCATTGGTAACTGTCAGACCAAGTTTACTCATATATA
CTTTAGATTGATTTAAAACTTCATTTTTAATTTAAAAGGATCTAGGTGAAGATCCTTTTTGATAATCTCA
TGACCAAAATCCCTTAACGTGAGTTTTCGTTCCACTGAGCGTCAGACCCCGTAGAAAAGATCAAAGGATC
TTCTTGAGATCCTTTTTTTCTGCGCGTAATCTGCTGCTTGCAAACAAAAAAACCACCGCTACCAGCGGTG
GTTTGTTTGCCGGATCAAGAGCTACCAACTCTTTTTCCGAAGGTAACTGGCTTCAGCAGAGCGCAGATAC
CAAATACTGTCCTTCTAGTGTAGCCGTAGTTAGGCCACCACTTCAAGAACTCTGTAGCACCGCCTACATA
CCTCGCTCTGCTAATCCTGTTACCAGTGGCTGCTGCCAGTGGCGATAAGTCGTGTCTTACCGGGTTGGAC
TCAAGACGATAGTTACCGGATAAGGCGCAGCGGTCGGGCTGAACGGGGGGTTCGTGCACACAGCCCAGCT
TGGAGCGAACGACCTACACCGAACTGAGATACCTACAGCGTGAGCATTGAGAAAGCGCCACGCTTCCCGA
AGGGAGAAAGGCGGACAGGTATCCGGTAAGCGGCAGGGTCGGAACAGGAGAGCGCACGAGGGAGCTTCCA
GGGGGAAACGCCTGGTATCTTTATAGTCCTGTCGGGTTTCGCCACCTCTGACTTGAGCGTCGATTTTTGT
GATGCTCGTCAGGGGGGCGGAGCCTATGGAAAAACGCCAGCAACGCGGCCTTTTTACGGTTCCTGGCCTT
TTGCTGGCCTTTTGCTCACATGTTCTTTCCTGCGTTATCCCCTGATTCTGTGGATAACCGTATTACCGCC
TTTGAGTGAGCTGATACCGCTCGCCGCAGCCGAACGACCGAGCGCAGCGAGTCAGTGAGCGAGGAAGCGG
AAGAGCGCCCAATACGCAAACCGCCTCTCCCCGCGCGTTGGCCGATTCATTAATGCAGCTGGCACGACAG
GTTTCCCGACTGGAAAGCGGGCAGTGAGCGCAACGCAATTAATGTGAGTTAGCTCACTCATTAGGCACCC
CAGGCTTTACACTTTATGCTTCCGCGGCTCGTATGTTGTGTGGAATTGTGAGCGGATAACAATTTCACAC
AGGAAACAGCT
