>Addgene plasmid #51663 | HO-hisG-URA3-hisG-poly-HO | addgene partial sequence | sequence record 81272 | M13-Rev 5'-CAGGAAACAGCTATGACC-3'
CCGATATCGCCGTGGCGGCCGCCAGCTGAAGCTTAATTATCCTGGGCACGAGTGAAACAAAGCTAAAACC
TTTATTTAGCATGGCCATTGAATGTAACAATTATATATATCGCAAGCACAAAAAATCAAGGAGAGAGAAC
TACCACTTTGTTCATGTGTACAATGTTCATTATCTCCATAAGCAAAAAAAAAAAAATAGAAAACATATGC
TATAAGGTTGATATTCTCACGAGTAAGCGGCACTTGCTACTTATTGACATTGCAGATTTTTGGCTACAGA
AATAGTATATTAGAGATTATAATTGCTAATCAAATCAAAATATAAAATTAGTAAACCAAACCATTTATAC
CCTTCCTTAGTAGTTATGGATTGTTTTTTAATGATATTTCTGCAAACCAAAGAAAGATTGTTATCCAGAT
AGAATTTAGTTTTGATATTCATTTTTTTGTTGAAGATTGAACGCCATATCTGGGCCTCATAATTCAAAAG
ACGGTGCCATTATCGGTAGCGTTTCGCATTGTACTGGATTTCAGAAATTTCACAGTTGATGAATCGAAAA
GAATGGTCTCATTGCAACACGTAAGGTTAAGATGTCCCTTTTTACCATTATAGGCAATAAATGAATCATA
AAACGACCGTATACTGGTGAAATAGTAGGGAGAACGAGTACCTGTAGTAAAAAGTATAAATCATAGTTAA
TCGGGCAATGTCCCTCGATCAAGGAGTATTGTGTCATGTTCGAGACAAACGCCAACATTTTTGTTTCTTT
TGGACAAATGTTGTTTGCATTTATGATCCGTTATATTTTGATCTAATGTAGAGTTGCACGTAGTTCTTAC
TGGCAAAGAAATCGATGCATACCAAAAAAGAATAAAGGTGATATTTGATCTTTACCGTTTAGTTCCAACG
TAAAATTGTGCCTTTGGACTTAAAA
