>Addgene plasmid #51663 | HO-hisG-URA3-hisG-poly-HO | addgene partial sequence | sequence record 81413 | pBEST-R 5'-TCTCATGTTTGACAGCTTATC-3'
TTTTTTTGATTTCGGTTTCCTTGAAATTTTTTTGATTCGGTAATCTCCGAACAGAAGGAAGAACGAAGGA
AGGAGCACAGACTTAGATTGGTATATATACGCATATGTAGTGTTGAAGAAACATGAAATTGCCCAGTATT
CTTAACCCAACTGCACAGAACAAAAACCTGCAGGAAACGAAGATAAATCATGTCGAAAGCTACATATAAG
GAACGTGCTGCTACTCATCCTAGTCCTGTTGCTGCCAAGCTATTTAATATCATGCACGAAAAGCAAACAA
ACTTGTGTGCTTCATTGGATGTTCGTACCACCAAGGAATTACTGGAGTTAGTTGAAGCATTAGGTCCCAA
AATTTGTTTACTAAAAACACATGTGGATATCTTGACTGATTTTTCCATGGAGGGCACAGTTAAGCCGCTA
AAGGCATTATCCGCCAAGTACAATTTTTTACTCTTCGAAGACAGAAAATTTGCTGACATTGGTAATACAG
TCAAATTGCAGTACTCTGCGGGTGTATACAGAATAGCAGAATGGGCAGACATTACGAATGCACACGGTGT
GGTGGGCCCAGGTATTGTTAGCGGTTTGAAGCAGGCGGCAGAAGAAGTAACAAAGGAACCTAGAGGCCTT
TTGATGTTAGCAGAATTGTCATGCAAGGGCTCCCTATCTACTGGAGAATATACTAAGGGTACTGTTGACA
TTGCGAAGAGCGACAAAGATTTTGTTATCGGCTTTATTGCTCAAAGAGACATGGGTGGAAGAGATGAAGG
TTACGATTGGTTGATTATGACACCCGGTGTGGGTTTAGATGACAAGGGAGACGCATTGGGTCAACAGTAT
AGAACCGTGGATGATGTGGTCTCTACAGGATCTGACATTATTATTGTTGGAAGAGGACTATTTGCAAAGG
GAA
