>Addgene plasmid #51663 | HO-hisG-URA3-hisG-poly-HO | addgene partial sequence | sequence record 81414 | pBRforBam 5'-CTTGGAGCCACTATCGAC-3'
TGGTGCATGAACGCATGAGAAAGCCCCCGGAAGATCATCTTCCGGGGGCTTTTTTTTTGGCGCGCGATAC
AGACCGGTTCAGACAGGATAAAGAGGAACGCAGAATGTTAGACAACACCCGCTTACGCATAGCTATTCAG
AAATCAGGCCGTTTAAGCGATGATTCACGAGAATTGCTGGCCCGCTGCGGCATAAAAATTAATTTACACA
CTCAGCGCCTGATTGCGATGGCGGAAAACATGCCGATTGATATCCTGCGCGTGCGTGATGATGACATTCC
GGGTCTGGTAATGGATGGCGTGGTCGATCTCGGTATTATCGGCGAAAACGTGCTGGAAGAAGAGCTACTC
AACCGCCGCGCACAGGGCGAAGATCCACGCTATTTAACCCTGCGCCGTCTTGACTTCGGCGGCTGCCGTT
TATCGCTGGCAACACCGGTTGACGAAGCCTGGGACGGCCCGGCCGCGCTGGACGGTAAACGTATCGCTAC
CTCATATCCGCACCTCCTCAAACGCTACCTCGACCAGAAAGGCGTCTCTTTTAAATCGTGTCTGTTAAAT
GGTTCTGTCGAAGTCGCGCCGCGCGCGGGGCTGGCCGACGCTATCTGCGATTTGGTCTCTACCGGCGCGA
CGCTTGAAGCTAACGGCCTGCGTGAAGTCGAAGTTATCTACCGCTCTAAAGCCTGTCTGATTCAGCGCGA
CGGTGAGATGGCACAGAGCAAGCAAGAGCTGATCGATAAATTGCTGACCCGTATTCAGGGCGTGATTCAG
GCGCGCGAATCGAAATACATCATGATGCACGCGCCAAGTGAACGCCTGGAAGAGGTTATCGCCCTGCTGC
CAGGCGCCGAAAGGCCGACAATTCTGCCGCTGGCAGGCGAGCAACAGCGCGTGGCGATGCACATGGTCAG
CAGCGAAACGTTGTTCTGG
